>Addgene plasmid #107812 | pHBS1274 TDP43 RRM-GFP W385R | depositor full sequence | sequence record 203564 | pHBS1274 TDP43 RRM-GFP W385R sequence 5680 bps
CGCCATTCTGCCTGGGGACGTCGGAGCAAGCTTGATTTAGGTGACACTATAGAATACAAGCTACTTGTTC
TTTTTGCAGGATCCCATCGATTCGAATTCAAGGATCAACAAGTTTGTACAAAAAAGCAGGCTGGCGCCGG
TACCACCGGTGCCACCATGGGATCCATGTCTGAATATATTCGGGTAACCGAAGATGAGAACGATGAGCCC
ATTGAAATACCATCGGAAGACGATGGGACGGTGCTGCTCTCCACGGTTACAGCCCAGTTTCCAGGGGCGT
GTGGGCTTCGCTACAGGAATCCAGTGTCTCAGTGTATGAGAGGTGTCCGGCTGGTAGAAGGAATTCTGCA
TGCCCCAGATGCTGGCTGGGGAAATCTGGTGTATGTTGTCAACTATCCAAAAGATAACAAAAGAAAAATG
GATGAGACAGATGCTTCATCAGCAGTGAAAGTGAAAAGAGCAGTCCAGAAAACATCCAGTAAAGGAGAGG
AACTATTTACAGGTACTGTGCCTATCAAAGTCGAGCTGGACGGCGACGTAAACGGCCACAAGTTCAGCGT
GCGTGGCGAGGGCGAGGGCGATGCCACCGAGGGCAAGCTGACCCTGAAGTTCATCTGCACCACCGGCAAG
CTGCCGGTGCCGTGGCCGACCCTCGTGACCACCCTGACCTACGGCGTGCAGTGCTTCAGCCGCTACCCGG
ACCACATGAAGCGTCACGACTTCTTCAAGTCCGCCATGCCGGAAGGCTACGTCCAGGAGCGCACCATCGA
GTTCAAGGACGACGGCACCTACAAGACCCGCGCGGAGGTGAAGTTCGAGGGCGACACCCTGGTGAACCGC
ATCGAGCTGAAGGGCAACGACTTCAAGGAGGACGGCAACATCCTGGGTCACAAGCTGGAGTACAACCACA
ACAGCCACAACGTCCGTATCGAAGCCGACAAGCAGAAGAACGGCATCAAGGCTAACTTCAAGATCCGCCA
CAACGTTGAGGACGGCAGCCAGCAGGAAGCCGACCACAAACAGCAGAACACCCCGATCGGCGACGGCCCG
GTGCGCCTGCCGGACAACCACTATCTGAGCACCCAGACCACGCTGAGCAAAGACCCGAACGAGAAGCGCG
ATCACATGGTCCTGAAGGAGTTCGTGACGGCAGCCGGTATCACTAAAGGTGAAGATGAAAGTGGATCCAA
TGCCGAACCTAAGCACAATAGCAATAGACAGTTAGAAAGAAGTGGAAGATTTGGTGGTAATCCAGGTGGC
TTTGGGAATCAGGGTGGATTTGGTAATAGCAGAGGGGGTGGAGCTGGTTTGGGAAACAATCAAGGTAGTA
ATATGGGTGGTGGGATGAACTTTGGTGCGTTCAGCATTAATCCAGCCATGATGGCTGCCGCCCAGGCAGC
ACTACAGAGCAGTTGGGGTATGATGGGCATGTTAGCCAGCCAGCAGAACCAGTCAGGCCCATCGGGTAAT
AACCAAAACCAAGGCAACATGCAGAGGGAGCCAAACCAGGCCTTCGGTTCTGGAAATAACTCTTATAGTG
GCTCTAATTCTGGTGCAGCAATTGGTAGGGGATCAGCATCCAATGCAGGGTCGGGCAGTGGTTTTAATGG
AGGCTTTGGCTCAAGCATGGATTCTAAGTCTTCTGGCTGGGGAATGTAGACCCAGCTTTCTTGTACAAAG
TGGTTGATCCTCTCGAGCCTCTAGAACTATAGTGAGTCGTATTACGTAGATCCAGACATGATAAGATACA
TTGATGAGTTTGGACAAACCACAACTAGAATGCAGTGAAAAAAATGCTTTATTTGTGAAATTTGTGATGC
TATTGCTTTATTTGTAACCATTATAAGCTGCAATAAACAAGTTAACAACAACAATTGCATTCATTTTATG
TTTCAGGTTCAGGGGGAGGTGTGGGAGGTTTTTTAATTCGCGGCCGCGGCGCCAATGCATTGGGCCCGGT
ACCCAGCTTTTGTTCCCTTTAGTGAGGGTTAATTGCGCGCTTGGCGTAATCATGGTCATAGCTGTTTCCT
GTGTGAAATTGTTATCCGCTCACAATTCCACACAACATACGAGCCGGAAGCATAAAGTGTAAAGCCTGGG
GTGCCTAATGAGTGAGCTAACTCACATTAATTGCGTTGCGCTCACTGCCCGCTTTCCAGTCGGGAAACCT
GTCGTGCCAGCTGCATTAATGAATCGGCCAACGCGCGGGGAGAGGCGGTTTGCGTATTGGGCGCTCTTCC
GCTTCCTCGCTCACTGACTCGCTGCGCTCGGTCGTTCGGCTGCGGCGAGCGGTATCAGCTCACTCAAAGG
CGGTAATACGGTTATCCACAGAATCAGGGGATAACGCAGGAAAGAACATGTGAGCAAAAGGCCAGCAAAA
GGCCAGGAACCGTAAAAAGGCCGCGTTGCTGGCGTTTTTCCATAGGCTCCGCCCCCCTGACGAGCATCAC
AAAAATCGACGCTCAAGTCAGAGGTGGCGAAACCCGACAGGACTATAAAGATACCAGGCGTTTCCCCCTG
GAAGCTCCCTCGTGCGCTCTCCTGTTCCGACCCTGCCGCTTACCGGATACCTGTCCGCCTTTCTCCCTTC
GGGAAGCGTGGCGCTTTCTCATAGCTCACGCTGTAGGTATCTCAGTTCGGTGTAGGTCGTTCGCTCCAAG
CTGGGCTGTGTGCACGAACCCCCCGTTCAGCCCGACCGCTGCGCCTTATCCGGTAACTATCGTCTTGAGT
CCAACCCGGTAAGACACGACTTATCGCCACTGGCAGCAGCCACTGGTAACAGGATTAGCAGAGCGAGGTA
TGTAGGCGGTGCTACAGAGTTCTTGAAGTGGTGGCCTAACTACGGCTACACTAGAAGGACAGTATTTGGT
ATCTGCGCTCTGCTGAAGCCAGTTACCTTCGGAAAAAGAGTTGGTAGCTCTTGATCCGGCAAACAAACCA
CCGCTGGTAGCGGTGGTTTTTTTGTTTGCAAGCAGCAGATTACGCGCAGAAAAAAAGGATCTCAAGAAGA
TCCTTTGATCTTTTCTACGGGGTCTGACGCTCAGTGGAACGAAAACTCACGTTAAGGGATTTTGGTCATG
AGATTATCAAAAAGGATCTTCACCTAGATCCTTTTAAATTAAAAATGAAGTTTTAAATCAATCTAAAGTA
TATATGAGTAAACTTGGTCTGACAGTTACCAATGCTTAATCAGTGAGGCACCTATCTCAGCGATCTGTCT
ATTTCGTTCATCCATAGTTGCCTGACTCCCCGTCGTGTAGATAACTACGATACGGGAGGGCTTACCATCT
GGCCCCAGTGCTGCAATGATACCGCGAGACCCACGCTCACCGGCTCCAGATTTATCAGCAATAAACCAGC
CAGCCGGAAGGGCCGAGCGCAGAAGTGGTCCTGCAACTTTATCCGCCTCCATCCAGTCTATTAATTGTTG
CCGGGAAGCTAGAGTAAGTAGTTCGCCAGTTAATAGTTTGCGCAACGTTGTTGCCATTGCTACAGGCATC
GTGGTGTCACGCTCGTCGTTTGGTATGGCTTCATTCAGCTCCGGTTCCCAACGATCAAGGCGAGTTACAT
GATCCCCCATGTTGTGCAAAAAAGCGGTTAGCTCCTTCGGTCCTCCGATCGTTGTCAGAAGTAAGTTGGC
CGCAGTGTTATCACTCATGGTTATGGCAGCACTGCATAATTCTCTTACTGTCATGCCATCCGTAAGATGC
TTTTCTGTGACTGGTGAGTACTCAACCAAGTCATTCTGAGAATAGTGTATGCGGCGACCGAGTTGCTCTT
GCCCGGCGTCAATACGGGATAATACCGCGCCACATAGCAGAACTTTAAAAGTGCTCATCATTGGAAAACG
TTCTTCGGGGCGAAAACTCTCAAGGATCTTACCGCTGTTGAGATCCAGTTCGATGTAACCCACTCGTGCA
CCCAACTGATCTTCAGCATCTTTTACTTTCACCAGCGTTTCTGGGTGAGCAAAAACAGGAAGGCAAAATG
CCGCAAAAAAGGGAATAAGGGCGACACGGAAATGTTGAATACTCATACTCTTCCTTTTTCAATATTATTG
AAGCATTTATCAGGGTTATTGTCTCATGAGCGGATACATATTTGAATGTATTTAGAAAAATAAACAAATA
GGGGTTCCGCGCACATTTCCCCGAAAAGTGCCACCTAAATTGTAAGCGTTAATATTTTGTTAAAATTCGC
GTTAAATTTTTGTTAAATCAGCTCATTTTTTAACCAATAGGCCGAAATCGGCAAAATCCCTTATAAATCA
AAAGAATAGACCGAGATAGGGT
[37 nt withheld, positions 4293-4329]
AAAGAACGTGGACTCCAACGTCAAAGG
[49 nt withheld, positions 4357-4405]
T
[91 nt withheld, positions 4407-4497]
G
[124 nt withheld, positions 4499-4622]
CCCATTCGCCATTCAGGCTGCGCAACTGTTGGGAAGGGCGATCGGTGCGGGCCTCTTCGCTATTACGCCA
GTCGACCATAGCCAATTCAATATGGCGTATATGGACTCATGCCAATTCAATATGGTGGATCTGGACCTGT
GCCAATTCAATATGGCGTATATGGACTCGTGCCAATTCAATATGGTGGATCTGGACCCCAGCCAATTCAA
TATGGCGGACTTGGCACCATGCCAATTCAATATGGCGGACTTGGCACTGTGCCAACTGGGGAGGGGTCTA
CTTGGCACGGTGCCAAGTTTGAGGAGGGGTCTTGGCCCTGTGCCAAGTCCGCCATATTGAATTGGCATGG
TGCCAATAATGGCGGCCATATTGGCTATATGCCAGGATCAATATATAGGCAATATCCAATATGGCCCTAT
GCCAATATGGCTATTGGCCAGGTTCAATACTATGTATTGGCCCTATGCCATATAGTATTCCATATATGGG
TTTTCCTATTGACGTAGATAGCCCCTCCCAATGGGCGGTCCCATATACCATATATGGGGCTTCCTAATAC
CGCCCATAGCCACTCCCCCATTGACGTCAATGGTCTCTATATATGGTCTTTCCTATTGACGTCATATGGG
CGGTCCTATTGACGTATATGGCGCCTCCCCCATTGACGTCAATTACGGTAAATGGCCCGCCTGGCTCAAT
GCCCATTGACGTCAATAGGACCACCCACCATTGACGTCAATGGGATGGCTCATTGCCCATTCATATCCGT
TCTCACGCCCCCTATTGACGTCAATGACGGTAAATGGCCCACTTGGCAGTACATCAATATCTATTAATAG
TAACTTGGCAAGTACATTACTATTGGAAGGACGCCAGGGTACATTGGCAGTACTCCCATTGACGTCAATG
GCGGTAAATGGCCCGCGATGGCTGCCAAGTACATCCCCATTGACGTCAATGGGGAGGGGCAATGACGCAA
ATGGGCGTTCCATTGACGTAAATGGGCGGTAGGCGTGCCTAATGGGAGGTCTATATAAGCAATGCTCGTT
TAGGGAAC
Features (pLannotate 1.2.2; 17 found; start..end, strand, type, name):
     35..53      +  promoter       SP6 promoter: promoter for bacteriophage SP6 RNA polymerase
    108..132     +  protein_bind   attB1: mutant version of attB; recombination site for the Gateway® BP reaction BP Clonase™
    478..1179    +  CDS            Superfolder GFP: Superfolder GFP is a basic (constitutively fluorescent) green fluorescent protein published in 2005, derived from Aequorea victoria. It is reported to be a very rapidly-maturing weak dimer.
   1660..1684    -  protein_bind   attB2: mutant version of attB; recombination site for the Gateway® BP reaction BP Clonase™
   1707..1724    -  promoter       T7 promoter (fragment): promoter for bacteriophage T7 RNA polymerase
   1729..1863    -  polyA_signal   SV40 poly(A) signal: SV40 polyadenylation signal
   1976..1994    -  promoter       T3 promoter: promoter for bacteriophage T3 RNA polymerase
   2039..2055    -  protein_bind   lac operator: The lac repressor binds to the lac operator to inhibit transcription in E. coli. This inhibition can be relieved by adding lactose or isopropyl-β-D-thiogalactopyranoside (IPTG). lac repressor encoded by lacI
   2063..2093    -  promoter       lac promoter: promoter for the E. coli lac operon
   2108..2129    -  protein_bind   CAP binding site: CAP binding activates transcription in the presence of cAMP. E. coli catabolite activator protein
   2142..2234    -  CDS            lacI (fragment): lac repressor; lacI; The lac repressor binds to the lac operator to inhibit transcription in E. coli. This inhibition can be relieved by adding lactose or isopropyl-β-D-thiogalactopyranoside (IPTG).
   2417..3005    -  rep_origin     ori: high-copy-number ColE1/pMB1/pBR322/pUC origin of replication
   3176..4036    -  CDS            AmpR: β-lactamase; bla; confers resistance to ampicillin, carbenicillin, and related antibiotics
   4037..4141    -  promoter       AmpR promoter: bla
   4194..4622    -  rep_origin     f1 ori (sequence partly withheld): f1 bacteriophage origin of replication; arrow indicates direction of (+) strand synthesis
   4627..4693    -  CDS            lacZα (fragment): LacZα fragment of β-galactosidase; lacZ fragment
   4696..5680    +  promoter       CMV IE94 promoter: enhancer/promoter region of simian cytomegalovirus major immediate early transcription unit IE94
