>Addgene plasmid #107812 | pHBS1274 TDP43 RRM-GFP W385R | addgene full sequence | sequence record 207926 | Addgene NGS Result
GCCTGGGGACGTCGGAGCAAGCTTGATTTAGGTGACACTATAGAATACAAGCTACTTGTTCTTTTTGCAG
GATCCCATCGATTCGAATTCAAGGATCAACAAGTTTGTACAAAAAAGCAGGCTGGCGCCGGTACCACCGG
TGCCACCATGGGATCCATGTCTGAATATATTCGGGTAACCGAAGATGAGAACGATGAGCCCATTGAAATA
CCATCGGAAGACGATGGGACGGTGCTGCTCTCCACGGTTACAGCCCAGTTTCCAGGGGCGTGTGGGCTTC
GCTACAGGAATCCAGTGTCTCAGTGTATGAGAGGTGTCCGGCTGGTAGAAGGAATTCTGCATGCCCCAGA
TGCTGGCTGGGGAAATCTGGTGTATGTTGTCAACTATCCAAAAGATAACAAAAGAAAAATGGATGAGACA
GATGCTTCATCAGCAGTGAAAGTGAAAAGAGCAGTCCAGAAAACATCCAGTAAAGGAGAGGAACTATTTA
CAGGTACTGTGCCTATCAAAGTCGAGCTGGACGGCGACGTAAACGGCCACAAGTTCAGCGTGCGTGGCGA
GGGCGAGGGCGATGCCACCGAGGGCAAGCTGACCCTGAAGTTCATCTGCACCACCGGCAAGCTGCCGGTG
CCGTGGCCGACCCTCGTGACCACCCTGACCTACGGCGTGCAGTGCTTCAGCCGCTACCCGGACCACATGA
AGCGTCACGACTTCTTCAAGTCCGCCATGCCGGAAGGCTACGTCCAGGAGCGCACCATCGAGTTCAAGGA
CGACGGCACCTACAAGACCCGCGCGGAGGTGAAGTTCGAGGGCGACACCCTGGTGAACCGCATCGAGCTG
AAGGGCAACGACTTCAAGGAGGACGGCAACATCCTGGGTCACAAGCTGGAGTACAACCACAACAGCCACA
ACGTCCGTATCGAAGCCGACAAGCAGAAGAACGGCATCAAGGCTAACTTCAAGATCCGCCACAACGTTGA
GGACGGCAGCCAGCAGGAAGCCGACCACAAACAGCAGAACACCCCGATCGGCGACGGCCCGGTGCGCCTG
CCGGACAACCACTATCTGAGCACCCAGACCACGCTGAGCAAAGACCCGAACGAGAAGCGCGATCACATGG
TCCTGAAGGAGTTCGTGACGGCAGCCGGTATCACTAAAGGTGAAGATGAAAGTGGATCCAATGCCGAACC
TAAGCACAATAGCAATAGACAGTTAGAAAGAAGTGGAAGATTTGGTGGTAATCCAGGTGGCTTTGGGAAT
CAGGGTGGATTTGGTAATAGCAGAGGGGGTGGAGCTGGTTTGGGAAACAATCAAGGTAGTAATATGGGTG
GTGGGATGAACTTTGGTGCGTTCAGCATTAATCCAGCCATGATGGCTGCCGCCCAGGCAGCACTACAGAG
CAGTTGGGGTATGATGGGCATGTTAGCCAGCCAGCAGAACCAGTCAGGCCCATCGGGTAATAACCAAAAC
CAAGGCAACATGCAGAGGGAGCCAAACCAGGCCTTCGGTTCTGGAAATAACTCTTATAGTGGCTCTAATT
CTGGTGCAGCAATTGGTAGGGGATCAGCATCCAATGCAGGGTCGGGCAGTGGTTTTAATGGAGGCTTTGG
CTCAAGCATGGATTCTAAGTCTTCTGGCTGGGGAATGTAGACCCAGCTTTCTTGTACAAAGTGGTTGATC
CTCTCGAGCCTCTAGAACTATAGTGAGTCGTATTACGTAGATCCAGACATGATAAGATACATTGATGAGT
TTGGACAAACCACAACTAGAATGCAGTGAAAAAAATGCTTTATTTGTGAAATTTGTGATGCTATTGCTTT
ATTTGTAACCATTATAAGCTGCAATAAACAAGTTAACAACAACAATTGCATTCATTTTATGTTTCAGGTT
CAGGGGGAGGTGTGGGAGGTTTTTTAATTCGCGGCCGCGGCGCCAATGCATTGGGCCCGGTACCCAGCTT
TTGTTCCCTTTAGTGAGGGTTAATTGCGCGCTTGGCGTAATCATGGTCATAGCTGTTTCCTGTGTGAAAT
TGTTATCCGCTCACAATTCCACACAACATACGAGCCGGGAGCATAAAGTGTAAAGCCTGGGGTGCCTAAT
GAGTGAGCTAACTCACATTAATTGCGTTGCGCTCACTGCCCGCTTTCCAGTCGGGAAACCTGTCGTGCCA
GCTGCATTAATGAATCGGCCAACGCGCGGGGAGAGGCGGTTTGCGTATTGGGCGCTCTTCCGCTTCCTCG
CTCACTGACTCGCTGCGCTCGGTCGTTCGGCTGCGGCGAGCGGTATCAGCTCACTCAAAGGCGGTAATAC
GGTTATCCACAGAATCAGGGGATAACGCAGGAAAGAACATGTGAGCAAAAGGCCAGCAAAAGGCCAGGAA
CCGTAAAAAGGCCGCGTTGCTGGCGTTTTTCCATAGGCTCCGCCCCCCTGACGAGCATCACAAAAATCGA
CGCTCAAGTCAGAGGTGGCGAAACCCGACAGGACTATAAAGATACCAGGCGTTTCCCCCTGGAAGCTCCC
TCGTGCGCTCTCCTGTTCCGACCCTGCCGCTTACCGGATACCTGTCCGCCTTTCTCCCTTCGGGAAGCGT
GGCGCTTTCTCATAGCTCACGCTGTAGGTATCTCAGTTCGGTGTAGGTCGTTCGCTCCAAGCTGGGCTGT
GTGCACGAACCCCCCGTTCAGCCCGACCGCTGCGCCTTATCCGGTAACTATCGTCTTGAGTCCAACCCGG
TAAGACACGACTTATCGCCACTGGCAGCAGCCACTGGTAACAGGATTAGCAGAGCGAGGTATGTAGGCGG
TGCTACAGAGTTCTTGAAGTGGTGGCCTAACTACGGCTACACTAGAAGAACAGTATTTGGTATCTGCGCT
CTGCTGAAGCCAGTTACCTTCGGAAAAAGAGTTGGTAGCTCTTGATCCGGCAAACAAACCACCGCTGGTA
GCGGTGGTTTTTTTGTTTGCAAGCAGCAGATTACGCGCAGAAAAAAAGGATCTCAAGAAGATCCTTTGAT
CTTTTCTACGGGGTCTGACGCTCAGTGGAACGAAAACTCACGTTAAGGGATTTTGGTCATGAGATTATCA
AAAAGGATCTTCACCTAGATCCTTTTAAATTAAAAATGAAGTTTTAAATCAATCTAAAGTATATATGAGT
AAACTTGGTCTGACAGTTACCAATGCTTAATCAGTGAGGCACCTATCTCAGCGATCTGTCTATTTCGTTC
ATCCATAGTTGCCTGACTCCCCGTCGTGTAGATAACTACGATACGGGAGGGCTTACCATCTGGCCCCAGT
GCTGCAATGATACCGCGAGACCCACGCTCACCGGCTCCAGATTTATCAGCAATAAACCAGCCAGCCGGAA
GGGCCGAGCGCAGAAGTGGTCCTGCAACTTTATCCGCCTCCATCCAGTCTATTAATTGTTGCCGGGAAGC
TAGAGTAAGTAGTTCGCCAGTTAATAGTTTGCGCAACGTTGTTGCCATTGCTACAGGCATCGTGGTGTCA
CGCTCGTCGTTTGGTATGGCTTCATTCAGCTCCGGTTCCCAACGATCAAGGCGAGTTACATGATCCCCCA
TGTTGTGCAAAAAAGCGGTTAGCTCCTTCGGTCCTCCGATCGTTGTCAGAAGTAAGTTGGCCGCAGTGTT
ATCACTCATGGTTATGGCAGCACTGCATAATTCTCTTACTGTCATGCCATCCGTAAGATGCTTTTCTGTG
ACTGGTGAGTACTCAACCAAGTCATTCTGAGAATAGTGTATGCGGCGACCGAGTTGCTCTTGCCCGGCGT
CAATACGGGATAATACCGCGCCACATAGCAGAACTTTAAAAGTGCTCATCATTGGAAAACGTTCTTCGGG
GCGAAAACTCTCAAGGATCTTACCGCTGTTGAGATCCAGTTCGATGTAACCCACTCGTGCACCCAACTGA
TCTTCAGCATCTTTTACTTTCACCAGCGTTTCTGGGTGAGCAAAAACAGGAAGGCAAAATGCCGCAAAAA
AGGGAATAAGGGCGACACGGAAATGTTGAATACTCATACTCTTCCTTTTTCAATATTATTGAAGCATTTA
TCAGGGTTATTGTCTCATGAGCGGATACATATTTGAATGTATTTAGAAAAATAAACAAATAGGGGTTCCG
CGCACATTTCCCCGAAAAGTGCCACCTAAATTGTAAGCGTTAATATTTTGTTAAAATTCGCGTTAAATTT
TTGTTAAATCAGCTCATTTTTTAACCAATAGGCCGAAATCGGCAAAATCCCTTATAAATCAAAAGAATAG
ACCGAGATAGGGT
[37 nt withheld, positions 4284-4320]
AAAGAACGTGGACTCCAACGTCAAAGG
[49 nt withheld, positions 4348-4396]
T
[91 nt withheld, positions 4398-4488]
G
[124 nt withheld, positions 4490-4613]
CCCATTCGCCATTCAGGCTGCGCAACTGTTGGGAAGGGCGATCGGTGCGGGCCTCTTCGCTATTACGCCA
GTCGACCGCCAATTCAATATGGCGTATATGGACTCATGCCAATTCAATATGGTGGATCTGGACCTGTGCC
AATTCAATATGGCGTATATGGACTCGTGCCAATTCAATATGGTGGATCTGGACCCCAGCCAATTCAATAT
GGCGGACTTGGCACCATGCCAATTCAATATGGCGGACCTGGCACTGTGCCAACTGGGGAGGGGTCTACTT
GGCACGGTGCCAAGTTTGAGGAGGGGTCTTGGCCCTGTGCCAAGTCCGCCATATTGAATTGGCATGGTGC
CAATAATGGCGGCCATATTGGCTATATGCCAGGATCAATATATAGGCAATATCCAATATGGCCCTATGCC
AATATGGCTATTGGCCAGGTTCAATACTATGTATTGGCCCTATGCCATATAGTATTCCATATATGGGTTT
TCCTATTGACGTAGATAGCCCCTCCCAATGGGCGGTCCCATATACCATATATGGGGCTTCCTAATACCGC
CCATAGCCACTCCCCCATTGACGTCAATGGTCTCTATATATGGTCTTTCCTATTGACGTCATATGGGCGG
TCCTATTGACGTATATGGCGCCTCCCCCATTGACGTCAATTACGGTAAATGGCCCGCCTGGCTCAATGCC
CATTGACGTCAATAGGACCACCCACCATTGACGTCAATGGGATGGCTCATTGCCCATTCATATCCGTTCT
CACGCCCCCTATTGACGTCAATGACGGTAAATGGCCCACTTGGCAGTACATCAATATCTATTAATAGTAA
CTTGGCAAGTACATTACTATTGGAAGTACGCCAGGGTACATTGGCAGTACTCCCATTGACGTCAATGGCG
GTAAATGGCCCGCGATGGCTGCCAAGTACATCCCCATTGACGTCAATGGGGAGGGGCAATGACGCAAATG
GGCGTTCCATTGACGTAAATGGGCGGTAGGCGTGCCTAATGGGAGGTCTATATAAGCAATGCTCGTTTAG
GGAACCGCCATTCT
Features (pLannotate 1.2.2; 17 found; start..end, strand, type, name):
     26..44      +  promoter       SP6 promoter: promoter for bacteriophage SP6 RNA polymerase
     99..123     +  protein_bind   attB1: mutant version of attB; recombination site for the Gateway® BP reaction BP Clonase™
    469..1170    +  CDS            Superfolder GFP: Superfolder GFP is a basic (constitutively fluorescent) green fluorescent protein published in 2005, derived from Aequorea victoria. It is reported to be a very rapidly-maturing weak dimer.
   1651..1675    -  protein_bind   attB2: mutant version of attB; recombination site for the Gateway® BP reaction BP Clonase™
   1698..1715    -  promoter       T7 promoter (fragment): promoter for bacteriophage T7 RNA polymerase
   1720..1854    -  polyA_signal   SV40 poly(A) signal: SV40 polyadenylation signal
   1967..1985    -  promoter       T3 promoter: promoter for bacteriophage T3 RNA polymerase
   2030..2046    -  protein_bind   lac operator: The lac repressor binds to the lac operator to inhibit transcription in E. coli. This inhibition can be relieved by adding lactose or isopropyl-β-D-thiogalactopyranoside (IPTG). lac repressor encoded by lacI
   2054..2084    -  promoter       lac promoter: promoter for the E. coli lac operon
   2099..2120    -  protein_bind   CAP binding site: CAP binding activates transcription in the presence of cAMP. E. coli catabolite activator protein
   2133..2225    -  CDS            lacI (fragment): lac repressor; lacI; The lac repressor binds to the lac operator to inhibit transcription in E. coli. This inhibition can be relieved by adding lactose or isopropyl-β-D-thiogalactopyranoside (IPTG).
   2408..2996    -  rep_origin     ori: high-copy-number ColE1/pMB1/pBR322/pUC origin of replication
   3167..4027    -  CDS            AmpR: β-lactamase; bla; confers resistance to ampicillin, carbenicillin, and related antibiotics
   4028..4132    -  promoter       AmpR promoter: bla
   4185..4613    -  rep_origin     f1 ori (sequence partly withheld): f1 bacteriophage origin of replication; arrow indicates direction of (+) strand synthesis
   4618..4684    -  CDS            lacZα (fragment): LacZα fragment of β-galactosidase; lacZ fragment
   4691..5668    +  promoter       CMV IE94 promoter: enhancer/promoter region of simian cytomegalovirus major immediate early transcription unit IE94
