[The description below was written by a language model from this plasmid's Addgene catalogue record and pLannotate feature annotations shown in this document.]
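Description:
pHBS1274 TDP43 RRM-GFP W385R is a mammalian expression plasmid built on the pCS2-Dest backbone. It carries a mutant version of human TARDBP (TDP-43) configured as a fluorescent reporter for liquid-liquid phase separation. It is maintained in E. coli as a high-copy plasmid through a ColE1/pUC-type origin and selected with ampicillin via the β-lactamase gene. An f1 origin and remnants of the lac region (lac promoter/operator, lacZα and lacI fragments) are also present as backbone carry-over.

The expression cassette is driven by the simian cytomegalovirus IE94 enhancer/promoter typical of pCS2 vectors. An SP6 promoter follows, which in this vector family allows in vitro transcription of sense RNA. The insert sits between attB1 and attB2 Gateway recombination sites and is terminated by an SV40 polyadenylation signal, although the record lists Gibson assembly as the cloning method. Within the attB-flanked region the annotation identifies only a superfolder GFP coding sequence, with unannotated sequence of a few hundred bases on each side. These flanks presumably hold the TDP-43-derived portions. The construct name suggests that GFP stands in for the RNA-recognition motifs, but the record does not spell out this architecture.

The W385R substitution is described as a mutation in the LLPS reporter. The stated purpose is to test how sequence changes affect TDP-43 droplet properties, presumably by imaging GFP-labelled condensates in transfected cells alongside related variants. The depositor sequence and the repository's sequencing result give matching feature maps, differing by only a few bases in total length.
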