Addgene plasmid #107812: pHBS1274 TDP43 RRM-GFP W385R
Purpose: To test the effect of sequence on TDP43 droplet properties
Depositing lab: Rajat Rohatgi. Depositing organization: Stanford University.
Backbone
  Vector backbone: pCS2-Dest
  Vector type: Mammalian Expression
Growth in bacteria
  Bacterial resistance: Ampicillin, 100 μg/mL
  Growth temperature: 37°C
  Growth strain: DH5alpha
  Copy number: High Copy
Gene/Insert
  Gene/Insert name: TARDBP mutant
  Species: H. sapiens (human)
  Mutation: W385R mutation in LLPS reporter
  Entrez Gene: TARDBP (a.k.a. ALS10, TDP-43)
  Cloning method: Gibson Cloning
Terms and licenses: Academic/Nonprofit Terms; Industry Terms: Not Available to Industry
How to cite: pHBS1274 TDP43 RRM-GFP W385R was a gift from Rajat Rohatgi (Addgene plasmid # 107812 ; http://n2t.net/addgene:107812 ; RRID:Addgene_107812)
